>Addgene plasmid #187271 | PLL5.0-Anillin ShRNA-Cherry-AnillinFL | addgene full sequence | sequence record 373241 | Addgene NGS Result
CCCGAAAAGTGCCACCTGACGTCGACGGATCGGGAGATCTCCCGATCCCCTATGGTGCACTCTCAGTACA
ATCTGCTCTGATGCCGCATAGTTAAGCCAGTATCTGCTCCCTGCTTGTGTGTTGGAGGTCGCTGAGTAGT
GCGCGAGCAAAATTTAAGCTACAACAAGGCAAGGCTTGACCGACAATTGCATGAAGAATCTGCTTAGGGT
TAGGCGTTTTGCGCTGCTTCGCGATGTACGGGCCAGATATACGCGTTGACATTGATTATTGACTAGTTAT
TAATAGTAATCAATTACGGGGTCATTAGTTCATAGCCCATATATGGAGTTCCGCGTTACATAACTTACGG
TAAATGGCCCGCCTGGCTGACCGCCCAACGACCCCCGCCCATTGACGTCAATAATGACGTATGTTCCCAT
AGTAACGCCAATAGGGACTTTCCATTGACGTCAATGGGTGGAGTATTTACGGTAAACTGCCCACTTGGCA
GTACATCAAGTGTATCATATGCCAAGTACGCCCCCTATTGACGTCAATGACGGTAAATGGCCCGCCTGGC
ATTATGCCCAGTACATGACCTTATGGGACTTTCCTACTTGGCAGTACATCTACGTATTAGTCATCGCTAT
TACCATGGTGATGCGGTTTTGGCAGTACATCAATGGGCGTGGATAGCGGTTTGACTCACGGGGATTTCCA
AGTCTCCACCCCATTGACGTCAATGGGAGTTTGTTTTGGCACCAAAATCAACGGGACTTTCCAAAATGTC
GTAACAACTCCGCCCCATTGACGCAAATGGGCGGTAGGCGTGTACGGTGGGAGGTCTATATAAGCAGCGC
GTTTTGCCTGTACTGGGTCTCTCTGGTTAGACCAGATCTGAGCCTGGGAGCTCTCTGGCTAACTAGGGAA
CCCACTGCTTAAGCCTCAATAAAGCTTGCCTTGAGTGCTTCAAGTAGTGTGTGCCCGTCTGTTGTGTGAC
TCTGGTAACTAGAGATCCCTCAGACCCTTTTAGTCAGTGTGGAAAATCTCTAGCAGTGGCGCCCGAACAG
GGACTTGAAAGCGAAAGGGAAACCAGAGGAGCTCTCTCGACGCAGGACTCGGCTTGCTGAAGCGCGCACG
GCAAGAGGCGAGGGGCGGCGACTGGTGAGTACGCCAAAAATTTTGACTAGCGGAGGCTAGAAGGAGAGAG
ATGGGTGCGAGAGCGTCAGTATTAAGCGGGGGAGAATTAGATCGCGATGGGAAAAAATTCGGTTAAGGCC
AGGGGGAAAGAAAAAATATAAATTAAAACATATAGTATGGGCAAGCAGGGAGCTAGAACGATTCGCAGTT
AATCCTGGCCTGTTAGAAACATCAGAAGGCTGTAGACAAATACTGGGACAGCTACAACCATCCCTTCAGA
CAGGATCAGAAGAACTTAGATCATTATATAATACAGTAGCAACCCTCTATTGTGTGCATCAAAGGATAGA
GATAAAAGACACCAAGGAAGCTTTAGACAAGATAGAGGAAGAGCAAAACAAAAGTAAGACCACCGCACAG
CAAGCGGCCGGCCGCTGATCTTCAGACCTGGAGGAGGAGATATGAGGGACAATTGGAGAAGTGAATTATA
TAAATATAAAGTAGTAAAAATTGAACCATTAGGAGTAGCACCCACCAAGGCAAAGAGAAGAGTGGTGCAG
AGAGAAAAAAGAGCAGTGGGAATAGGAGCTTTGTTCCTTGGGTTCTTGGGAGCAGCAGGAAGCACTATGG
GCGCAGCGTCAATGACGCTGACGGTACAGGCCAGACAATTATTGTCTGGTATAGTGCAGCAGCAGAACAA
TTTGCTGAGGGCTATTGAGGCGCAACAGCATCTGTTGCAACTCACAGTCTGGGGCATCAAGCAGCTCCAG
GCAAGAATCCTGGCTGTGGAAAGATACCTAAAGGATCAACAGCTCCTGGGGATTTGGGGTTGCTCTGGAA
AACTCATTTGCACCACTGCTGTGCCTTGGAATGCTAGTTGGAGTAATAAATCTCTGGAACAGATTTGGAA
TCACACGACCTGGATGGAGTGGGACAGAGAAATTAACAATTACACAAGCTTAATACACTCCTTAATTGAA
GAATCGCAAAACCAGCAAGAAAAGAATGAACAAGAATTATTGGAATTAGATAAATGGGCAAGTTTGTGGA
ATTGGTTTAACATAACAAATTGGCTGTGGTATATAAAATTATTCATAATGATAGTAGGAGGCTTGGTAGG
TTTAAGAATAGTTTTTGCTGTACTTTCTATAGTGAATAGAGTTAGGCAGGGATATTCACCATTATCGTTT
CAGACCCACCTCCCAACCCCGAGGGGACCCGACAGGCCCGAAGGAATAGAAGAAGAAGGTGGAGAGAGAG
ACAGAGACAGATCCATTCGATTAGTGAACGGATCGGCACTGCGTGCGCCAATTCTGCAGACAAATGGCAG
TATTCATCCACAATTTTAAAAGAAAAGGGGGGATTGGGGGGTACAGTGCAGGGGAAAGAATAGTAGACAT
AATAGCAACAGACATACAAACTAAAGAATTACAAAAACAAATTACAAAAATTCAAAATTTTCGGGTTTAT
TACAGGGACAGCAGAGATCCAGTTTGGTTAGTACCGCGCTCTAGAGATCCGACGCGCCATCTCTAGGCCC
GCGCCGGCCCCCTCGCACAGACTTGTGGGAGAAGCTCGGCTACTCCCCTGCCCCGGTTAATTTGCATATA
ATATTTCCTAGTAACTATAGAGGCTTAATGTGCGATAAAAGACAGATAATCTGTTCTTTTTAATACTAGC
TACATTTTACATGATAGGCTTGGATTTCTATAAGAGATACAAATACTAAATTATTATTTTAAAAAACAGC
ACAAAAGGAAACTCACCCTAACTGTAAAGTAATTGTGTGTTTTGAGACTATAAATATCCCTTGGAGAAAA
GCCTTGTTTCGGCGATGCCTCTTTGAATAAATTCAAGAGATTTATTCAAAGAGGCATCGCCATTTTTTCT
CGAGGTCGACGGTATCGATAAGCTCGCTTCACGAGATTCCAGCAGGTCGAGGGACCTAATAACTTCGTAT
AGCATACATTATACGAAGTTATATTAAGGGTTCCAAGCTTAAGCGGCCGCATAGTAATCAATTACGGGGT
CATTAGTTCATAGCCCATATATGGAGTTCCGCGTTACATAACTTACGGTAAATGGCCCGCCTGGCTGACC
GCCCAACGACCCCCGCCCATTGACGTCAATAATGACGTATGTTCCCATAGTAACGCCAATAGGGACTTTC
CATTGACGTCAATGGGTGGAGTATTTACGGTAAACTGCCCACTTGGCAGTACATCAAGTGTATCATATGC
CAAGTACGCCCCCTATTGACGTCAATGACGGTAAATGGCCCGCCTGGCATTATGCCCAGTACATGACCTT
ATGGGACTTTCCTACTTGGCAGTACATCTACGTATTAGTCATCGCTATTACCATGGTGATGCGGTTTTGG
CAGTACATCAATGGGCGTGGATAGCGGTTTGACTCACGGGGATTTCCAAGTCTCCACCCCATTGACGTCA
ATGGGAGTTTGTTTTGGCACCAAAATCAACGGGACTTTCCAAAATGTCGTAACAACTCCGCCCCATTGAC
GCAAATGGGCGGTAGGCGTGTACGGTGGGAGGTCTATATAAGCAGAGCTGGTTTAGTGAACCGTCAGATC
CGCTAGCGCCACCATGGTGAGCAAGGGCGAGGAGGATAACATGGCCATCATCAAGGAGTTCATGCGCTTC
AAGGTGCACATGGAGGGCTCCGTGAACGGCCACGAGTTCGAGATCGAGGGCGAGGGCGAGGGCCGCCCCT
ACGAGGGCACCCAGACCGCCAAGCTGAAGGTGACCAAGGGTGGCCCCCTGCCCTTCGCCTGGGACATCCT
GTCCCCTCAGTTCATGTACGGCTCCAAGGCCTACGTGAAGCACCCCGCCGACATCCCCGACTACTTGAAG
CTGTCCTTCCCCGAGGGCTTCAAGTGGGAGCGCGTGATGAACTTCGAGGACGGCGGCGTGGTGACCGTGA
CCCAGGACTCCTCCCTGCAGGACGGCGAGTTCATCTACAAGGTGAAGCTGCGCGGCACCAACTTCCCCTC
CGACGGCCCCGTAATGCAGAAGAAGACCATGGGCTGGGAGGCCTCCTCCGAGCGGATGTACCCCGAGGAC
GGCGCCCTGAAGGGCGAGATCAAGCAGAGGCTGAAGCTGAAGGACGGCGGCCACTACGACGCTGAGGTCA
AGACCACCTACAAGGCCAAGAAGCCCGTGCAGCTGCCCGGCGCCTACAACGTCAACATCAAGTTGGACAT
CACCTCCCACAACGAGGACTACACCATCGTGGAACAGTACGAACGCGCCGAGGGCCGCCACTCCACCGGC
GGCATGGACGAGCTGTACAAGCCGCGGATGGATCCGTTTACGGAGAAACTGCTGGAGCGAACCCGTGCCA
GGCGAGAGAATCTTCAGAGAAAAATGGCTGAGAGGCCCACAGCAGCTCCAAGGTCTATGACTCATGCTAA
GCGAGCTAGACAGCCACTTTCAGAAGCAAGTAACCAGCAGCCCCTCTCTGGTGGTGAAGAGAAATCTTGT
ACAAAACCATCGCCATCAAAAAAACGCTGTTCTGACAACACTGAAGTAGAAGTTTCTAACTTGGAAAATA
AACAACCAGTTGAGTCGACATCTGCAAAATCTTGTTCTCCAAGTCCTGTGTCTCCTCAGGTGCAGCCACA
AGCAGCAGATACCATCAGTGATTCTGTTGCTGTCCCGGCATCACTGCTGGGCATGAGGAGAGGGCTGAAC
TCAAGATTGGAAGCAACTGCAGCCTCCTCAGTTAAAACACGTATGCAAAAACTTGCAGAGCAACGGCGCC
GTTGGGATAATGATGATATGACAGATGACATTCCTGAAAGCTCACTCTTCTCACCAATGCCATCAGAGGA
AAAGGCTGCTTCCCCTCCCAGACCTCTGCTTTCAAATGCCTCGGCAACTCCAGTTGGCAGAAGGGGCCGT
CTGGCCAATCTTGCTGCAACTATTTGCTCCTGGGAAGATGATGTAAATCACTCATTTGCAAAACAAAACA
GTGTACAAGAACAGCCTGGTACCGCTTGTTTATCCAAATTTTCCTCTGCAAGTGGAGCATCTGCTAGGAT
CAATAGCAGCAGTGTTAAGCAGGAAGCTACATTCTGTTCCCAAAGGGATGGCGACGCAAGCTTAAACAAG
GCCCTATCCTCAAGTGCTGCTGATGCGTCTTTGGTTAATGCCTCAATTTCCAGCTCTGTGAAAGCTACTT
CTCCAGTGAAATCTACTACATCTATCACTGATGCTAAAAGTTGTGAGGGACAAAATCCTGAGCTACTTCC
AAAAACTCCTATTAGTCCTCTGAAAACGGGGGTATCGAAACCAATTGTGAAGTCAACTTTATCCCAGACA
GTTCCATCCAAGGGAGAATTAAGTAGAGAAATTTGTCTGCAATCTCAATCTAAAGACAAATCTACGACAC
CAGGAGGAACAGGAATTAAGCCTTTCCTGGAACGCTTTGGAGAGCGTTGTCAAGAACATAGCAAAGAAAG
TCCAGCTCGTAGCACACCCCACAGAACCCCCATTATTACTCCAAATACAAAGGCCATCCAAGAAAAATTA
TTCAAGCAAGACACATCTTCATCTACTACCCATTTAGCACAACAGCTCAAGCAGGAACGTCAAAAAGAAC
TAGCATGTCTTCGTGGCCGATTTGACAAGGGCAATATATGGAGTGCAGAAAAAGGCGGAAACTCAAAAAG
CAAACAACTAGAAACCAAACAGGAAACTCACTGTCAGAGCACTCCCCTCAAAAAACACCAAGGTGTTTCA
AAAACTCAGTCACTTCCAGTAACAGAAAAGGTGACCGAAAACCAGATACCAGCCAAAAATTCTAGTACAG
AACCTAAAGAAGTGATACGTGAAATTGAGATGAGTGTGGATGATGATGATATCAATAGTTCGAAAGTAAT
TAATGACCTCTTCAGTGATGTCCTAGAGGAAGGTGAACTAGATATGGAGAAGAGCCAAGAGGAGATGGAT
CAAGCATTAGCAGAAAGCAGCGAAGAACAGGAAGATGCACTGAATATCTCCTCAATGTCTTTACTTGCAC
CATTGGCACAAACAGTTGGTGTGGTAAGTCCAGAGAGTTTAGTGTCCACACCTAGACTGGAATTGAAAGA
CACCAGCAGAAGTGATGAAAGTCCAAAACCAGGAAAATTCCAAAGAACTCGTGTCCCTCGAGCTGAATCT
GGTGATAGCCTTGGTTCTGAAGATCGTGATCTTCTTTACAGCATTGATGCATATAGATCTCAAAGATTCA
AAGAAACAGAACGTCCATCAATAAAGCAGGTGATTGTTCGGAAGGAAGATGTTACTTCAAAACTGGATGA
AAAAAATAATGCCTTTCCTTGTCAAGTTAATATCAAACAGAAAATGCAGGAACTCAATAACGAAATAAAT
ATGCAACAGACAGTGATCTATCAAGCTAGCCAGGCTCTTAACTGCTGTGTTGATGAAGAACATGGAAAAG
GGTCCCTAGAAGAAGCTGAAGCAGAAAGACTTCTTCTAATTGCAACTGGGAAGAGAACACTTTTGATTGA
TGAATTGAATAAATTGAAGAACGAAGGACCTCAGAGGAAGAATAAGGCTAGTCCCCAAAGTGAATTTATG
CCATCCAAAGGATCAGTTACTTTGTCAGAAATCCGCTTGCCTCTAAAAGCAGATTTTGTCTGCAGTACGG
TTCAGAAACCAGATGCAGCAAATTACTATTACTTAATTATACTAAAAGCAGGAGCTGAAAATATGGTAGC
CACACCATTAGCAAGTACTTCAAACTCTCTTAACGGTGATGCTCTGACATTCACTACTACATTTACTCTG
CAAGATGTATCCAATGACTTTGAAATAAATATTGAAGTTTACAGCTTGGTGCAAAAGAAAGATCCCTCAG
GCCTTGATAAGAAGAAAAAAACATCCAAGTCCAAGGCTATTACTCCAAAGCGACTCCTCACATCTATAAC
CACAAAAAGCAACATTCATTCTTCAGTCATGGCCAGTCCAGGAGGTCTTAGTGCTGTGCGAACCAGCAAC
TTCGCCCTTGTTGGATCTTACACATTATCATTGTCTTCAGTAGGAAATACTAAGTTTGTTCTGGACAAGG
TCCCCTTTTTATCTTCTTTGGAAGGTCATATTTATTTAAAAATAAAATGTCAAGTGAATTCCAGTGTTGA
AGAAAGAGGTTTTCTAACCATATTTGAAGATGTTAGTGGTTTTGGTGCCTGGCATCGAAGATGGTGTGTT
CTTTCTGGAAACTGTATATCTTATTGGACTTATCCAGATGATGAGAAACGCAAGAATCCCATAGGAAGGA
TAAATCTGGCTAATTGTACCAGTCGTCAGATAGAACCAGCCAACAGAGAATTTTGTGCAAGACGCAACAC
TTTTGAATTAATTACTGTCCGACCACAAAGAGAAGATGACCGAGAGACTCTTGTCAGCCAATGCAGGGAC
ACACTCTGTGTTACCAAGAACTGGCTGTCTGCAGATACTAAAGAAGAGCGGGATCTCTGGATGCAAAAAC
TCAATCAAGTTCTTGTTGATATTCGCCTCTGGCAACCTGATGCTTGCTACAAACCTATTGGAAAGCCTTA
ACCTGCAGGCAATTCGTCGAGGGACCTAATAACTTCGTATAGCATACATTATACGAAGTTATACATGTTT
AAGGGTTCCGGTTCCACTAGGTACAATTCGATATCAAGCTTATCGATAATCAACCTCTGGATTACAAAAT
TTGTGAAAGATTGACTGGTATTCTTAACTATGTTGCTCCTTTTACGCTATGTGGATACGCTGCTTTAATG
CCTTTGTATCATGCTATTGCTTCCCGTATGGCTTTCATTTTCTCCTCCTTGTATAAATCCTGGTTGCTGT
CTCTTTATGAGGAGTTGTGGCCCGTTGTCAGGCAACGTGGCGTGGTGTGCACTGTGTTTGCTGACGCAAC
CCCCACTGGTTGGGGCATTGCCACCACCTGTCAGCTCCTTTCCGGGACTTTCGCTTTCCCCCTCCCTATT
GCCACGGCGGAACTCATCGCCGCCTGCCTTGCCCGCTGCTGGACAGGGGCTCGGCTGTTGGGCACTGACA
ATTCCGTGGTGTTGTCGGGGAAATCATCGTCCTTTCCTTGGCTGCTCGCCTGTGTTGCCACCTGGATTCT
GCGCGGGACGTCCTTCTGCTACGTCCCTTCGGCCCTCAATCCAGCGGACCTTCCTTCCCGGCCTGCTGCC
GGCTCTGCGGCCTCTTCCGCGTCTTCGCCTTCGCCCTCAGACGAGTCGGATCTCCCTTTGGGCCGCCTCC
CCGCATCGATACCGTCGACCTCGATCGAGACCTAGAAAAACATGGAGCAATCACAAGTAGCAATACAGCA
GCTACCAATGCTGATTGTGCCTGGCTAGAAGCACAAGAGGAGGAGGAGGTGGGTTTTCCAGTCACACCTC
AGGTACCTTTAAGACCAATGACTTACAAGGCAGCTGTAGATCTTAGCCACTTTTTAAAAGAAAAGGGGGG
ACTGGAAGGGCTAATTCACTCCCAACGAAGACAAGATATCCTTGATCTGTGGATCTACCACACACAAGGC
TACTTCCCTGATTGGCAGAACTACACACCAGGGCCAGGGATCAGATATCCACTGACCTTTGGATGGTGCT
ACAAGCTAGTACCAGTTGAGCAAGAGAAGGTAGAAGAAGCCAATGAAGGAGAGAACACCCGCTTGTTACA
CCCTGTGAGCCTGCATGGGATGGATGACCCGGAGAGAGAAGTATTAGAGTGGAGGTTTGACAGCCGCCTA
GCATTTCATCACATGGCCCGAGAGCTGCATCCGGACTGTACTGGGTCTCTCTGGTTAGACCAGATCTGAG
CCTGGGAGCTCTCTGGCTAACTAGGGAACCCACTGCTTAAGCCTCAATAAAGCTTGCCTTGAGTGCTTCA
AGTAGTGTGTGCCCGTCTGTTGTGTGACTCTGGTAACTAGAGATCCCTCAGACCCTTTTAGTCAGTGTGG
AAAATCTCTAGCAGCATGTGAGCAAAAGGCCAGCAAAAGGCCAGGAACCGTAAAAAGGCCGCGTTGCTGG
CGTTTTTCCATAGGCTCCGCCCCCCTGACGAGCATCACAAAAATCGACGCTCAAGTCAGAGGTGGCGAAA
CCCGACAGGACTATAAAGATACCAGGCGTTTCCCCCTGGAAGCTCCCTCGTGCGCTCTCCTGTTCCGACC
CTGCCGCTTACCGGATACCTGTCCGCCTTTCTCCCTTCGGGAAGCGTGGCGCTTTCTCATAGCTCACGCT
GTAGGTATCTCAGTTCGGTGTAGGTCGTTCGCTCCAAGCTGGGCTGTGTGCACGAACCCCCCGTTCAGCC
CGACCGCTGCGCCTTATCCGGTAACTATCGTCTTGAGTCCAACCCGGTAAGACACGACTTATCGCCACTG
GCAGCAGCCACTGGTAACAGGATTAGCAGAGCGAGGTATGTAGGCGGTGCTACAGAGTTCTTGAAGTGGT
GGCCTAACTACGGCTACACTAGAAGAACAGTATTTGGTATCTGCGCTCTGCTGAAGCCAGTTACCTTCGG
AAAAAGAGTTGGTAGCTCTTGATCCGGCAAACAAACCACCGCTGGTAGCGGTGGTTTTTTTGTTTGCAAG
CAGCAGATTACGCGCAGAAAAAAAGGATCTCAAGAAGATCCTTTGATCTTTTCTACGGGGTCTGACGCTC
AGTGGAACGAAAACTCACGTTAAGGGATTTTGGTCATGAGATTATCAAAAAGGATCTTCACCTAGATCCT
TTTAAATTAAAAATGAAGTTTTAAATCAATCTAAAGTATATATGAGTAAACTTGGTCTGACAGTTACCAA
TGCTTAATCAGTGAGGCACCTATCTCAGCGATCTGTCTATTTCGTTCATCCATAGTTGCCTGACTCCCCG
TCGTGTAGATAACTACGATACGGGAGGGCTTACCATCTGGCCCCAGTGCTGCAATGATACCGCGAGACCC
ACGCTCACCGGCTCCAGATTTATCAGCAATAAACCAGCCAGCCGGAAGGGCCGAGCGCAGAAGTGGTCCT
GCAACTTTATCCGCCTCCATCCAGTCTATTAATTGTTGCCGGGAAGCTAGAGTAAGTAGTTCGCCAGTTA
ATAGTTTGCGCAACGTTGTTGCCATTGCTACAGGCATCGTGGTGTCACGCTCGTCGTTTGGTATGGCTTC
ATTCAGCTCCGGTTCCCAACGATCAAGGCGAGTTACATGATCCCCCATGTTGTGCAAAAAAGCGGTTAGC
TCCTTCGGTCCTCCGATCGTTGTCAGAAGTAAGTTGGCCGCAGTGTTATCACTCATGGTTATGGCAGCAC
TGCATAATTCTCTTACTGTCATGCCATCCGTAAGATGCTTTTCTGTGACTGGTGAGTACTCAACCAAGTC
ATTCTGAGAATAGTGTATGCGGCGACCGAGTTGCTCTTGCCCGGCGTCAATACGGGATAATACCGCGCCA
CATAGCAGAACTTTAAAAGTGCTCATCATTGGAAAACGTTCTTCGGGGCGAAAACTCTCAAGGATCTTAC
CGCTGTTGAGATCCAGTTCGATGTAACCCACTCGTGCACCCAACTGATCTTCAGCATCTTTTACTTTCAC
CAGCGTTTCTGGGTGAGCAAAAACAGGAAGGCAAAATGCCGCAAAAAAGGGAATAAGGGCGACACGGAAA
TGTTGAATACTCATACTCTTCCTTTTTCAATATTATTGAAGCATTTATCAGGGTTATTGTCTCATGAGCG
GATACATATTTGAATGTATTTAGAAAAATAAACAAATAGGGGTTCCGCGCACATTTC
Features (pLannotate 1.2.2; 25 found; start..end, strand, type, name):
     51..103     -  misc_feature   bom (fragment): basis of mobility region from pBR322
    258..637     +  enhancer       CMV enhancer: human cytomegalovirus immediate early enhancer
    638..837     +  promoter       CMV promoter: human cytomegalovirus (CMV) immediate early promoter
    855..1035    +  LTR            5' LTR (truncated): truncated 5' long terminal repeat (LTR) from HIV-1
   1082..1207    +  misc_feature   HIV-1 Ψ: packaging signal of human immunodeficiency virus type 1
   1191..1529    +  CDS            HIV-1 gag (fragment): gag protein from human immunodeficiency virus 1; gag
   1704..1937    +  misc_feature   RRE: The Rev response element (RRE) of HIV-1 allows for Rev-dependent mRNA export from the nucleus to the cytoplasm.
   2314..2414    +  CDS            Rev (fragment): human immunodeficiency virus 1 (HIV-1) Rev protein; rev; enhances nuclear export of unspliced and incompletely spliced viral mRNAs
   2464..2581    +  misc_feature   cPPT/CTS: central polypurine tract and central termination sequence of HIV-1
   2636..2948    +  promoter       U6 promoter: RNA polymerase III promoter for mouse U6 snRNA (Das et al., 1988)
   3009..3034    -  misc_feature   MCS (fragment): pBluescript multiple cloning site
   3069..3102    +  protein_bind   loxP: Cre-mediated recombination occurs in the 8-bp core sequence (GCATACAT). Cre recombinase
   3182..3485    +  enhancer       CMV enhancer: human cytomegalovirus immediate early enhancer
   3486..3689    +  promoter       CMV promoter: human cytomegalovirus (CMV) immediate early promoter
   3724..4431    +  CDS            mCherry: mCherry is a basic (constitutively fluorescent) red fluorescent protein published in 2004, derived from Discosoma sp.. It is reported to be a very rapidly-maturing monomer with low acid sensitivity.
   4438..7698    +  CDS            ANLN: ANLN_HUMAN - Experimental evidence at protein level: Swiss-Prot protein existence level 1. Required for cytokinesis (PubMed:16040610). Essential for the structural integrity of the cleavage furrow and for completion of cleavage furrow ingression. Plays a role in bleb assembly during metaphase and anaphase of mitosis (PubMed:23870127). May play a significant role in podocyte cell migration (PubMed:24676636). From Homo sapiens (Human).
   7729..7762    +  protein_bind   loxP: Cre-mediated recombination occurs in the 8-bp core sequence (GCATACAT). Cre recombinase
   7795..7818    +  misc_feature   MCS (fragment): pBluescript multiple cloning site
   7818..8404    +  misc_feature   WPRE: woodchuck hepatitis virus posttranscriptional regulatory element
   8405..8424    +  misc_feature   MCS (fragment): pBluescript multiple cloning site
   8426..8926    +  CDS            nef (fragment): NEF_HV1LA - Experimental evidence at protein level: Swiss-Prot protein existence level 1. Extracellular Nef protein targets CD4(+) T-lymphocytes for apoptosis by interacting with CXCR4 surface receptors. From Human immunodeficiency virus type 1 group M subtype B (isolate Lai) (HIV-1).
   8933..9113    +  LTR            5' LTR (truncated): truncated 5' long terminal repeat (LTR) from HIV-1
   9175..9763    -  rep_origin     ori: high-copy-number ColE1/pMB1/pBR322/pUC origin of replication
   9934..10794   -  CDS            AmpR: β-lactamase; bla; confers resistance to ampicillin, carbenicillin, and related antibiotics
  10795..10899   -  promoter       AmpR promoter: bla
