[The description below was written by a language model from this plasmid's Addgene catalogue record and pLannotate feature annotations shown in this document.]
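Description:
PLL5.0-Anillin ShRNA-Cherry-AnillinFL is an HIV-1-based lentiviral transfer plasmid built on the pLL5.0 backbone and designed for knockdown-and-rescue experiments on human Anillin (ANLN). It is maintained in bacteria through a high-copy ColE1/pUC-type origin and an ampicillin resistance gene with its own bla promoter. The viral portion starts with a CMV enhancer/promoter placed upstream of a truncated 5' LTR, an arrangement that typically drives genomic RNA production in packaging cells. This is followed by the Ψ packaging signal with a gag fragment, the Rev response element for nuclear export of the unspliced genome, and the cPPT/CTS, which aids nuclear import. A WPRE sits downstream of the payload to enhance transcript expression, followed by a nef fragment and a second truncated LTR annotation at the 3' end.

The payload combines two expression units. A mouse U6 RNA polymerase III promoter drives a short hairpin RNA targeting Anillin, depleting the endogenous protein. Downstream, an internal CMV enhancer/promoter expresses full-length human Anillin fused at its N terminus to the red fluorescent protein mCherry, so transduced cells can be identified and the reconstituted protein localised by fluorescence. The CMV-mCherry-Anillin cassette is flanked by two loxP sites in the same orientation, which in principle would allow Cre-mediated excision of the rescue unit, although the record does not describe this use. The depositor describes the construct as a rescue with reconstituted full-length Anillin; the record does not say how the rescue transcript escapes the shRNA. The associated work concerns Anillin's role in cell contractility and RhoA kinetics.
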