Addgene plasmid #187271: PLL5.0-Anillin ShRNA-Cherry-AnillinFL
Purpose: Lentiviral expression of shRNA targeting Anillin + reconstitution of Anillin full length
Depositing lab: Alpha Yap. Depositing organization: University of Queensland, Institute for Molecular Bioscience. Publication: Anillin Promotes Cell Contractility by Cyclic Resetting of RhoA Residence Kinetics. Budnar S, Husain KB, Gomez GA, Naghibosadat M, Varma A, Verma S, Hamilton NA, Morris RG, Yap AS. Dev Cell. 2019 Jun 17;49(6):894-906.e12. doi: 10.1016/j.devcel.2019.04.031. Epub 2019 May 16. PubMed 31105010.
Backbone
  Vector backbone: pLL5.0
  Backbone size w/o insert (bp): 7590
  Vector type: Lentiviral
Growth in bacteria
  Bacterial resistance: Ampicillin, 100 μg/mL
  Growth temperature: 37°C
  Growth strain: NEB Stable
  Copy number: High Copy
Gene/Insert
  Gene/Insert name: Anillin ,hsAnillin, Entrez Gene ANLN (a.k.a. FSGS8, Scraps, scra)
  gRNA/shRNA sequence: TCGGCGATGCCTCTTTGAATAAATTCAAGAGATTTATTCAAAGAGGCATCGCCATTTTTT
  Species: H. sapiens (human)
  Insert size (bp): 3324
  Entrez Gene: ANLN (a.k.a. FSGS8, Scraps, scra)
  Promoter: U6, CMV
  Tag / fusion protein: mCherry (N terminal on insert)
  Cloning method: Gibson Cloning
  Sequencing primers: 5′ mU6 Forward Primer, mCherry-F; 3′ WPRE-R
Resource information
  A portion of this plasmid was derived from a plasmid made by: Plasmid made by Srikanth Budnar
Terms and licenses: Academic/Nonprofit Terms; Industry Terms: Not Available to Industry
Depositor comments: Rescue with reconstituted FL Anillin. 5' cloning site: SacII (not destroyed), 3' cloning site: Sbf1 (destroyed).
How to cite: PLL5.0-Anillin ShRNA-Cherry-AnillinFL was a gift from Alpha Yap (Addgene plasmid # 187271 ; http://n2t.net/addgene:187271 ; RRID:Addgene_187271)
